>Addgene plasmid #103330 | LSB-hsa-miR-200b-3p | depositor full sequence | sequence record 195709 | Full Sequence
AATTGAGGGGATAACGCAGGAAAGAACATGTGAGCAAAAGGCCAGCAAAAGGCCAGGAACCGTAAAAAGG
CCGCGTTGCTGGCGTTTTTCCATAGGCTCCGCCCCCCTGACGAGCATCACAAAAATCGACGCTCAAGTCA
GAGGTGGCGAAACCCGACAGGACTATAAAGATACCAGGCGTTTCCCCCTGGAAGCTCCCTCGTGCGCTCT
CCTGTTCCGACCCTGCCGCTTACCGGATACCTGTCCGCCTTTCTCCCTTCGGGAAGCGTGGCGCTTTCTC
ATAGCTCACGCTGTAGGTATCTCAGTTCGGTGTAGGTCGTTCGCTCCAAGCTGGGCTGTGTGCACGAACC
CCCCGTTCAGCCCGACCGCTGCGCCTTATCCGGTAACTATCGTCTTGAGTCCAACCCGGTAAGACACGAC
TTATCGCCACTGGCAGCAGCCACTGGTAACAGGATTAGCAGAGCGAGGTATGTAGGCGGTGCTACAGAGT
TCTTGAAGTGGTGGCCTAACTACGGCTACACTAGAAGAACAGTATTTGGTATCTGCGCTCTGCTGAAGCC
AGTTACCTTCGGAAAAAGAGTTGGTAGCTCTTGATCCGGCAAACAAACCACCGCTGGTAGCGGTGGTTTT
TTTGTTTGCAAGCAGCAGATTACGCGCAGAAAAAAAGGATCTCAAGAAGATCCTTTGATCTTTTCTACGG
GGTCTGACGCTCAGTGGAACGAAAACTCACGTTAAGGGATTTTGGTCATGAGATTATCAAAAAGGATCTT
CACCTAGATCCTTTTAAATTAAAAATGAAGTTTTAAATCAATCTAAAGTATATATGAGTAAACTTGGTCT
GACAGTTACCAATGCTTAATCAGTGAGGCACCTATCTCAGCGATCTGTCTATTTCGTTCATCCATAGTTG
CCTGACTCCCCGTCGTGTAGATAACTACGATACGGGAGGGCTTACCATCTGGCCCCAGTGCTGCAATGAT
ACCGCGAGAACCACGCTCACCGGCTCCAGATTTATCAGCAATAAACCAGCCAGCCGGAAGGGCCGAGCGC
AGAAGTGGTCCTGCAACTTTATCCGCCTCCATCCAGTCTATTAATTGTTGCCGGGAAGCTAGAGTAAGTA
GTTCGCCAGTTAATAGTTTGCGCAACGTTGTTGCCATTGCTACAGGCATCGTGGTGTCACGCTCGTCGTT
TGGTATGGCTTCATTCAGCTCCGGTTCCCAACGATCAAGGCGAGTTACATGATCCCCCATGTTGTGCAAA
AAAGCGGTTAGCTCCTTCGGTCCTCCGATCGTTGTCAGAAGTAAGTTGGCCGCAGTGTTATCACTCATGG
TTATGGCAGCACTGCATAATTCTCTTACTGTCATGCCATCCGTAAGATGCTTTTCTGTGACTGGTGAGTA
CTCAACCAAGTCATTCTGAGAATAGTGTATGCGGCGACCGAGTTGCTCTTGCCCGGCGTCAATACGGGAT
AATACCGCGCCACATAGCAGAACTTTAAAAGTGCTCATCATTGGAAAACGTTCTTCGGGGCGAAAACTCT
CAAGGATCTTACCGCTGTTGAGATCCAGTTCGATGTAACCCACTCGTGCACCCAACTGATCTTCAGCATC
TTTTACTTTCACCAGCGTTTCTGGGTGAGCAAAAACAGGAAGGCAAAATGCCGCAAAAAAGGGAATAAGG
GCGACACGGAAATGTTGAATACTCATACTCTTCCTTTTTCAATATTATTGAAGCATTTATCAGGGTTATT
GTCTCATGAGCGGATACATATTTGAATGTAGCTCCGAATTTCTCGAGGGCTTGTCGACGACGGCGGTCTC
CGTCGTCAGGATCATGAATTCGACCCGCCTGCCACCATGACCGAGTACAAGCCCACGGTGCGCCTCGCCA
CCCGCGACGACGTCCCCCGGGCCGTACGCACCCTCGCCGCCGCGTTCGCCGACTACCCCGCCACGCGCCA
CACCGTCGACCCGGACCGCCACATCGAGCGGGTCACCGAGCTGCAAGAACTCTTCCTCACGCGCGTCGGG
CTCGACATCGGCAAGGTGTGGGTCGCGGACGACGGCGCCGCGGTGGCGGTCTGGACCACGCCGGAGAGCG
TCGAAGCGGGGGCGGTGTTCGCCGAGATCGGCCCGCGCATGGCCGAGTTGAGCGGTTCCCGGCTGGCCGC
GCAGCAACAGATGGAAGGCCTCCTGGCGCCGCACCGGCCCAAGGAGCCCGCGTGGTTCCTGGCCACCGTC
GGCGTCTCGCCCGACCACCAGGGCAAGGGTCTGGGCAGCGCCGTCGTGCTCCCCGGAGTGGAGGCGGCCG
AGCGCGCCGGGGTGCCCGCCTTCCTGGAGACATCCGCGCCCCGCAACCTCCCCTTCTACGAGCGGCTCGG
CTTCACCGTCACCGCCGACGTCGAGGTGCCCGAAGGACCGCGCACCTGGTGCATGACCCGCAAGCCCGGT
GCCTGATACGCGTGAATTCACTCCTCAGGTGCAGGCTGCCTATCAGAAGGTGGTGGCTGGTGTGGCCAAT
GCCCTGGCTCACAAATACCACTGAGATCTTTTTCCCTCTGCCAAAAATTATGGGGACATCATGAAGCCCC
TTGAGCATCTGACTTCTGGCTAATAAAGGAAATTTATTTTCATTGCAATAGTGTGTTGGAATTTTTTGTG
TCTCTCACTCGGAAGGACATATGGGAGGGCAAATCATTTAAAACATCAGAATGAGTATTTGGTTTAGAGT
TTGGCAACATATGCCCATATGCTGGCTGCCATGAACAAAGGTTGGCTATAAAGAGGTCATCAGTATATGA
AACAGCCCCCTGCTGTCCATTCCTTATTCCATAGAAAAGCCTTGACTTGAGGTTAGATTTTTTTTATATT
TTGTTTTGTGTTATTTTTTTCTTTAACATCCCTAAAATTTTCCTTACATGTTTTACTAGCCAGATTTTTC
CTCCTCTCCTGACTACTCCCAGTCATAGCTGTCCCTCTTCTCTTATGGAGATCCCTCGACCTGCAGCCCA
AGCTTGAATTCTCTAGAATTACCCTGTTATCCCTATGCTTGGTTTACCGAGCTCTTATTGGTTTTCAAAC
TTCATTGACTGTGCCCAACGCGCCTGGGAGCTCACGGGGACAGCCCCCCCCCAAAGCCCCCAGGGATGTA
ATTACGTCCCTCCCCCGCTAGGGGGCAGCAGCGAGCCGCCCGGGGCTCCGCTCCGGTCCGGCGCTCCCCC
CGCATCCCCGAGCCGGCAGCGTGCGGGGACAGCCCGGGCACGGGGAAGGTGGCACGGGATCGCTTTCCTC
TGAACGCTTCTCGCTGCTCTTTGAGCCTGCAGACACCTGGGGGGATACGGGGAAAAAGCTAGGCTGAAAG
ACCGGTTCTTAGAATGACACGCGCCTGGGAGCTCACGGGGACAGCCCCCCCCCAAAGCCCCCAGGGATGT
AATTACGTCCCTCCCCCGCTAGGGGGCAGCAGCGAGCCGCCCGGGGCTCCGCTCCGGTCCGGCGCTCCCC
CCGCATCCCCGAGCCGGCAGCGTGCGGGGACAGCCCGGGCACGGGGAAGGTGGCACGGGATCGCTTTCCT
CTGAACGCTTCTCGCTGCTCTTTGAGCCTGCAGACACCTGGGGGGATACGGGGAAAAAGCTAACTTCTGA
GACGACAACTTTGTATAGAAAAGTTGGCTCCGAATTCGCCCTTGACAGCAGAGATCCAGTTTGGTTAATT
AATTGGCTCCGGTGCCCGTCAGTGGGCAGAGCGCACATCGCCCACAGTCCCCGAGAAGTTGTGGGGAGGG
GTCGGCAATTGAACCGGTGCCTAGAGAAGGTGGCGCGGGGTAAACTGGGAAAGTGATGTCGTGTACTGGC
TCCGCCTTTTTCCCGAGGGTGGGGGAGAACCGTATATAAGTGCAGTAGTCGCCGTGAACGTTCTTTTTCG
CAACGGGTTTGCCGCCAGAACACAGGTAAGTGCCGTGTGTGGTTCCCGCGGGCCTGGCCTCTTTACGGGT
TATGGCCCTTGCGTGCCTTGAATTACTTCCACCTGGCTGCAGTACGTGATTCTTGATCCCGAGCTTCGGG
TTGGAAGTGGGTGGGAGAGTTCGAGGCCTTGCGCTTAAGGAGCCCCTTCGCCTCGTGCTTGAGTTGAGGC
CTGGCCTGGGCGCTGGGGCCGCCGCGTGCGAATCTGGTGGCACCTTCGCGCCTGTCTCGCTGCTTTCGAT
AAGTCTCTAGCCATTTAAAATTTTTGATGACCTGCTGCGACGCTTTTTTTCTGGCAAGATAGTCTTGTAA
ATGCGGGCCAAGATCTGCACACTGGTATTTCGGTTTTTGGGGCCGCGGGCGGCGACGGGGCCCGTGCGTC
CCAGCGCACATGTTCGGCGAGGCGGGGCCTGCGAGCGCGGCCACCGAGAATCGGACGGGGGTAGTCTCAA
GCTGGCCGGCCTGCTCTGGTGCCTGGCCTCGCGCCGCCGTGTATCGCCCCGCCCTGGGCGGCAAGGCTGG
CCCGGTCGGCACCAGTTGCGTGAGCGGAAAGATGGCCGCTTCCCGGCCCTGCTGCAGGGAGCTCAAAATG
GAGGACGCGGCGCTCGGGAGAGCGGGCGGGTGAGTCACCCACACAAAGGAAAAGGGCCTTTCCGTCCTCA
GCCGTCGCTTCATGTGACTCCACGGAGTACCGGGCGCCGTCCAGGCACCTCGATTAGTTCTCGAGCTTTT
GGAGTACGTCGTCTTTAGGTTGGGGGGAGGGGTTTTATGCGATGGAGTTTCCCCACACTGAGTGGGTGGA
GACTGAAGTTAGGCCAGCTTGGCACTTGATGTAATTCTCCTTGGAATTTGCCCTTTTTGAGTTTGGATCT
TGGTTCATTCTCAAGCCTCAGACAGTGGTTCAAAGTTTTTTTCTTCCATTTCAGGTGTCGTGAGAAGGGC
GAATTCGACCCAAGTTTGTACAAAAAAGCAGGCTGGATCCAGGTGCCACCATGGTGAGCGAGCTGATTAA
GGAGAACATGCACATGAAGCTGTACATGGAGGGCACCGTGAACAACCACCACTTCAAGTGCACATCCGAG
GGCGAAGGCAAGCCCTACGAGGGCACCCAGACCATGAGAATCAAGGCGGTCGAGGGCGGCCCTCTCCCCT
TCGCCTTCGACATCCTGGCTACCAGCTTCATGTACGGCAGCAAAACCTTCATCAACCACACCCAGGGCAT
CCCCGACTTCTTTAAGCAGTCCTTCCCCGAGGGCTTCACATGGGAGAGAGTCACCACATACGAAGATGGG
GGCGTGCTGACCGCTACCCAGGACACCAGCCTCCAGGACGGCTGCCTCATCTACAACGTCAAGATCAGAG
GGGTGAACTTCCCATCCAACGGCCCTGTGATGCAGAAGAAAACACTCGGCTGGGAGGCCTCCACCGAGAC
ACTGTACCCCGCTGACGGCGGCCTGGAAGGCAGAGCCGACATGGCCCTGAAGCTCGTGGGCGGGGGCCAC
CTGATCTGCAACCTTAAGACCACATACAGATCCAAGAAACCCGCTAAGAACCTCAAGATGCCCGGCGTCT
ACTATGTGGACAGGAGACTGGAAAGAATCAAGGAGGCCGACAAAGAGACATACGTCGAGCAGCACGAGGT
GGCTGTGGCCAGATACTGCGACCTCCCTAGCAAACTGGGGCACAAACTTAATTGAGAATTCTACCACCCA
GCTTTCTTGTACAAAGTGGTACGTCTCAAGACCAGAGGTCTCTGCTTACGAATTATCATCATTACCAGGC
AGTATTATCATCATTACCAGGCAGTATTATCATCATTACCAGGCAGTATTATCATCATTACCAGGCAGTA
TTACAACCAGAAGAGACCTGTGCTTCACTCCTCAGGTGCAGGCTGCCTATCAGAAGGTGGTGGCTGGTGT
GGCCAATGCCCTGGCTCACAAATACCACTGAGATCTTTTTCCCTCTGCCAAAAATTATGGGGACATCATG
AAGCCCCTTGAGCATCTGACTTCTGGCTAATAAAGGAAATTTATTTTCATTGCAATAGTGTGTTGGAATT
TTTTGTGTCTCTCACTCGGAAGGACATATGGGAGGGCAAATCATTTAAAACATCAGAATGAGTATTTGGT
TTAGAGTTTGGCAACATATGCCCATATGCTGGCTGCCATGAACAAAGGTTGGCTATAAAGAGGTCATCAG
TATATGAAACAGCCCCCTGCTGTCCATTCCTTATTCCATAGAAAAGCCTTGACTTGAGGTTAGATTTTTT
TTATATTTTGTTTTGTGTTATTTTTTTCTTTAACATCCCTAAAATTTTCCTTACATGTTTTACTAGCCAG
ATTTTTCCTCCTCTCCTGACTACTCCCAGTCATAGCTGTCCCTCTTCTCTTATGGAGATCCCGAGCGGTG
CGTTTTTATGCTTGTAGTATTGTATAATGTTTTTAAGATCCAAGCTTCTGACCTCTTCTCTTCCTCCCAC
AGGGCCTCGAGACAATTGCATCGATGGTACCAGTGAAAGTCTGCAATGAATTCGAGTTGGCGCGCCTGTC
ATTCTAAATCTCTCTTTCAGCCTAAAGCTTTTTCCCCGTATCCCCCCAGGTGTCTGCAGGCTCAAAGAGC
AGCGAGAAGCGTTCAGAGGAAAGCGATCCCGTGCCACCTTCCCCGTGCCCGGGCTGTCCCCGCACGCTGC
CGGCTCGGGGATGCGGGGGGAGCGCCGGACCGGAGCGGAGCCCCGGGCGGCTCGCTGCTGCCCCCTAGCG
GGGGAGGGACGTAATTACATCCCTGGGGGCTTTGGGAGGGGGCTGTCCCCGTGAGCTCCCAGGCGCGCCT
GTCATTCTAAATCTCTCTTTCAGCCTAAAGCTTTTTCCCCGTATCCCCCCAGGTGTCTGCAGGCTCAAAG
AGCAGCGAGAAGCGTTCAGAGGAAAGCGATCCCGTGCCACCTTCCCCGTGCCCGGGCTGTCCCCGCACGC
TGCCGGCTCGGGGATGCGGGGGGAGCGCCGGACCGGAGCGGAGCCCCGGGCGGCTCGCTGCTGCCCCCTA
GCGGGGGAGGGACGTAATTACATCCCTGGGGGCTTTGGGGGGGGGCTGTCCCCGTGAGCTCCCAGGCGCG
CCAACTCGGTACCGTATCGATGTCGACGTTAACGCTAGTGATATCAACTTTGTATAGAAAAGTTGGCTCC
GAATTCGCCCTTGACAGCAGAGATCCAGTTTGGTTAATTAATTGGCTCCGGTGCCCGTCAGTGGGCAGAG
CGCACATCGCCCACAGTCCCCGAGAAGTTGTGGGGAGGGGTCGGCAATTGAACCGGTGCCTAGAGAAGGT
GGCGCGGGGTAAACTGGGAAAGTGATGTCGTGTACTGGCTCCGCCTTTTTCCCGAGGGTGGGGGAGAACC
GTATATAAGTGCAGTAGTCGCCGTGAACGTTCTTTTTCGCAACGGGTTTGCCGCCAGAACACAGGTAAGT
GCCGTGTGTGGTTCCCGCGGGCCTGGCCTCTTTACGGGTTATGGCCCTTGCGTGCCTTGAATTACTTCCA
CCTGGCTGCAGTACGTGATTCTTGATCCCGAGCTTCGGGTTGGAAGTGGGTGGGAGAGTTCGAGGCCTTG
CGCTTAAGGAGCCCCTTCGCCTCGTGCTTGAGTTGAGGCCTGGCCTGGGCGCTGGGGCCGCCGCGTGCGA
ATCTGGTGGCACCTTCGCGCCTGTCTCGCTGCTTTCGATAAGTCTCTAGCCATTTAAAATTTTTGATGAC
CTGCTGCGACGCTTTTTTTCTGGCAAGATAGTCTTGTAAATGCGGGCCAAGATCTGCACACTGGTATTTC
GGTTTTTGGGGCCGCGGGCGGCGACGGGGCCCGTGCGTCCCAGCGCACATGTTCGGCGAGGCGGGGCCTG
CGAGCGCGGCCACCGAGAATCGGACGGGGGTAGTCTCAAGCTGGCCGGCCTGCTCTGGTGCCTGGCCTCG
CGCCGCCGTGTATCGCCCCGCCCTGGGCGGCAAGGCTGGCCCGGTCGGCACCAGTTGCGTGAGCGGAAAG
ATGGCCGCTTCCCGGCCCTGCTGCAGGGAGCTCAAAATGGAGGACGCGGCGCTCGGGAGAGCGGGCGGGT
GAGTCACCCACACAAAGGAAAAGGGCCTTTCCGTCCTCAGCCGTCGCTTCATGTGACTCCACGGAGTACC
GGGCGCCGTCCAGGCACCTCGATTAGTTCTCGAGCTTTTGGAGTACGTCGTCTTTAGGTTGGGGGGAGGG
GTTTTATGCGATGGAGTTTCCCCACACTGAGTGGGTGGAGACTGAAGTTAGGCCAGCTTGGCACTTGATG
TAATTCTCCTTGGAATTTGCCCTTTTTGAGTTTGGATCTTGGTTCATTCTCAAGCCTCAGACAGTGGTTC
AAAGTTTTTTTCTTCCATTTCAGGTGTCGTGAGAAGGGCGAATTCGACCCAAGTTTGTACAAAAAAGCAG
GCTCGCCACCATGGTGAGCAAGGGCGAGGAGCTGTTCACCGGGGTGGTGCCCATCCTGGTCGAGCTGGAC
GGCGACGTAAACGGCCACAAGTTCAGCGTGAGGGGCGAGGGCGAGGGCGATGCCACCAACGGCAAGCTGA
CCCTGAAGTTCATCTGCACCACCGGCAAGCTGCCCGTGCCCTGGCCCACCCTCGTGACCACCCTGAGCCA
CGGCGTGCAGTGCTTCGCCCGCTACCCCGACCACATGAAGCAGCACGACTTCTTCAAGTCCGCCATGCCC
GAAGGCTACGTCCAGGAGCGCACCATCTTCTTCAAGGACGACGGCACCTACAAGACCCGCGCCGAGGTGA
AGTTCGAGGGCGACACCCTAGTGAACCGCATCGAGCTGAAGGGCGTCGACTTCAAGGAGGACGGCAACAT
CCTGGGGCACAAGCTGGAGTACAACTTCAACAGCCACAACATCTATATCATGGCCGTCAAGCAGAAGAAC
GGCATCAAGGTGAACTTCAAGATCCGCCACAACGTGGAGGACGGCAGCGTGCAGCTCGCCGACCACTACC
AGCAGAACACCCCCATCGGCGACGGCCCCGTGCTGCTGCCCGACAGCCACTACCTGAGCACCCAGTCCGT
GCTGAGCAAAGACCCCAACGAGAAGCGCGATCACATGGTCCTGCTGGAGTTCCGCACCGCCGCCGGGATC
ACTCTCGGCATGGACGAGCTGTACAAGTAATACCACCCAGCTTTCTTGTACAAAGTGGTACGCGTGAATT
CACTCCTCAGGTGCAGGCTGCCTATCAGAAGGTGGTGGCTGGTGTGGCCAATGCCCTGGCTCACAAATAC
CACTGAGATCTTTTTCCCTCTGCCAAAAATTATGGGGACATCATGAAGCCCCTTGAGCATCTGACTTCTG
GCTAATAAAGGAAATTTATTTTCATTGCAATAGTGTGTTGGAATTTTTTGTGTCTCTCACTCGGAAGGAC
ATATGGGAGGGCAAATCATTTAAAACATCAGAATGAGTATTTGGTTTAGAGTTTGGCAACATATGCCCAT
ATGCTGGCTGCCATGAACAAAGGTTGGCTATAAAGAGGTCATCAGTATATGAAACAGCCCCCTGCTGTCC
ATTCCTTATTCCATAGAAAAGCCTTGACTTGAGGTTAGATTTTTTTTATATTTTGTTTTGTGTTATTTTT
TTCTTTAACATCCCTAAAATTTTCCTTACATGTTTTACTAGCCAGATTTTTCCTCCTCTCCTGACTACTC
CCAGTCATAGCTGTCCCTCTTCTCTTATGGAGATCCCTCGACCTGCAGCCCAAGCTTGGCGTAATCATGG
TCATAGCTGTTTCCTGTGTGAAATTGTTATCCGCTCACAATTCCACACAACATACGAGCCGGAAGCATAA
AGTGTAAAGCCTGGGGTGCCTAATGAGTGAGCTAACTCACATTAATTGCGTTGCGCTCACTGCCCGCTTT
CCAGTCGGGAAACCTGTCGTGCCAGCGGATCGACAGTACTAAGCTTGGTCTAATACCCAATCTCTCGTCT
TATCCAGATGTTTTATACGCCTCTGGCCCGTGTCTCAAAATCTCTGATGTTACATTGCACAAGATAAAAT
AATATCATCATGAACAATAAAACTGTCTGCTTACATAAACAGTAATACAAGGGGTGTTATGAGCCATATT
CAACGGGAAACGTCGAGGCCGCGATTAAATTCCAACATGGATGCTGATTTATATGGGTATAAATGGGCTC
GCGATAATGTCGGGCAATCAGGTGCGACAATCTATCGCTTGTATGGGAAGCCCGATGCGCCAGAGTTGTT
TCTGAAACATGGCAAAGGTAGCGTTGCCAATGATGTTACAGATGAGATGGTCAGACTAAACTGGCTGACG
GAATTTATGCCTCTTCCGACCATCAAGCATTTTATCCGTACTCCTGATGATGCATGGTTACTCACCACTG
CGATCCCCGGAAAAACAGCATTCCAGGTATTAGAAGAATATCCTGATTCAGGTGAAAATATTGTTGATGC
GCTGGCAGTGTTCCTGCGCCGGTTGCATTCGATTCCTGTTTGTAATTGTCCTTTTAACAGCGATCGCGTA
TTTCGTCTCGCTCAGGCGCAATCACGAATGAATAACGGTTTGGTTGATGCGAGTGATTTTGATGACGAGC
GTAATGGCTGGCCTGTTGAACAAGTCTGGAAAGAAATGCATAAACTTTTGCCATTCTCACCGGATTCAGT
CGTCACTCATGGTGATTTCTCACTTGATAACCTTATTTTTGACGAGGGGAAATTAATAGGTTGTATTGAT
GTTGGACGAGTCGGAATCGCAGACCGATACCAGGATCTTGCCATCCTATGGAACTGCCTCGGTGAGTTTT
CTCCTTCATTACAGAAACGGCTTTTTCAAAAATATGGTATTGATAATCCTGATATGAATAAATTGCAGTT
TCATTTGATGCTCGATGAGTTTTTCTAATCAGAATTGGTTAATTGGTTGTAACACTGGCAGAGCATTACG
CTGACTTGACGGGACGGCGCAAGCTCATGACCAAAATCCCTTAACGTGAGTTACGCGTCGTTCCACTGAG
CGTCAGAGGTATCACTAGTATTACAGAGGTAAGTTATAACAGTCGCCTAACCC
Features (pLannotate 1.2.2; 28 found; start..end, strand, type, name):
     87..675     -  rep_origin     ori: high-copy-number ColE1/pMB1/pBR322/pUC origin of replication
    846..1706    -  CDS            AmpR: β-lactamase; bla; confers resistance to ampicillin, carbenicillin, and related antibiotics
   1707..1778    -  promoter       AmpR promoter: bla
   1857..2456    +  CDS            PuroR: puromycin N-acetyltransferase; pac from Streptomyces alboniger; confers resistance to puromycin
   2461..2541    +  CDS            HBB (fragment): HBB_PONPY - Experimental evidence at transcript level: Swiss-Prot protein existence level 2. Involved in oxygen transport from the lung to the various peripheral tissues. From Pongo pygmaeus (Bornean orangutan).
   2612..2667    +  polyA_signal   β-globin poly(A) signal: rabbit β-globin polyadenylation signal (Gil and Proudfoot, 1987)
   3646..3666    +  protein_bind   attB4: mutant version of attB; core recombination site for the Gateway® BP reaction BP Clonase™
   3734..3945    +  promoter       EF-1α core promoter: core promoter for human elongation factor EF-1α
   3946..4884    +  intron         EF-1α intron A: intron upstream of the start codon of human EF-1α
   4911..4931    +  protein_bind   attB1: mutant version of attB; core recombination site for the Gateway® BP reaction BP Clonase™
   4951..5646    +  CDS            mKate2: mKate2 is a basic (constitutively fluorescent) red fluorescent protein published in 2009, derived from Entacmaea quadricolor. It is reported to be a rapidly-maturing monomer with moderate acid sensitivity.
   5666..5690    -  protein_bind   attB2: mutant version of attB; recombination site for the Gateway® BP reaction BP Clonase™
   5834..5908    +  CDS            HBB (fragment): HBB_PONPY - Experimental evidence at transcript level: Swiss-Prot protein existence level 2. Involved in oxygen transport from the lung to the various peripheral tissues. From Pongo pygmaeus (Bornean orangutan).
   5979..6034    +  polyA_signal   β-globin poly(A) signal: rabbit β-globin polyadenylation signal (Gil and Proudfoot, 1987)
   6418..6443    +  misc_feature   SA: splice acceptor site
   7115..7135    +  protein_bind   attB4: mutant version of attB; core recombination site for the Gateway® BP reaction BP Clonase™
   7203..7414    +  promoter       EF-1α core promoter: core promoter for human elongation factor EF-1α
   7415..8353    +  intron         EF-1α intron A: intron upstream of the start codon of human EF-1α
   8380..8400    +  protein_bind   attB1: mutant version of attB; core recombination site for the Gateway® BP reaction BP Clonase™
   8411..9127    +  CDS            EBFP2: EBFP2 is a basic (constitutively fluorescent) blue fluorescent protein published in 2007, derived from Aequorea victoria. It is reported to be a rapidly-maturing monomer with moderate acid sensitivity.
   9135..9159    -  protein_bind   attB2: mutant version of attB; recombination site for the Gateway® BP reaction BP Clonase™
   9163..9243    +  CDS            HBB (fragment): HBB_PONPY - Experimental evidence at transcript level: Swiss-Prot protein existence level 2. Involved in oxygen transport from the lung to the various peripheral tissues. From Pongo pygmaeus (Bornean orangutan).
   9314..9369    +  polyA_signal   β-globin poly(A) signal: rabbit β-globin polyadenylation signal (Gil and Proudfoot, 1987)
   9752..9774    -  protein_bind   lac operator (fragment): The lac repressor binds to the lac operator to inhibit transcription in E. coli. This inhibition can be relieved by adding lactose or isopropyl-β-D-thiogalactopyranoside (IPTG). lac repressor encoded by lacI
   9778..9808    -  promoter       lac promoter: promoter for the E. coli lac operon
   9823..9844    -  protein_bind   CAP binding site: CAP binding activates transcription in the presence of cAMP. E. coli catabolite activator protein
   9857..9896    -  CDS            lacI (fragment): lac repressor; lacI; The lac repressor binds to the lac operator to inhibit transcription in E. coli. This inhibition can be relieved by adding lactose or isopropyl-β-D-thiogalactopyranoside (IPTG).
  10069..10878   +  CDS            KanR: aminoglycoside phosphotransferase; aph(3')-Ia; confers resistance to kanamycin in bacteria or G418 (Geneticin®) in eukaryotes
