[The description below was written by a language model from this plasmid's Addgene catalogue record and pLannotate feature annotations shown in this document.]
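Description:
LSB-hsa-miR-200b-3p is a mammalian expression plasmid from a synthetic-biology series of fluorescent microRNA sensors, built on the Low Sensor Backbone (LSB). It is about 11 kb and propagates in E. coli from a high-copy ColE1/pUC-type origin. Both an ampicillin (β-lactamase) marker and a kanamycin (aph(3')-Ia) marker are present, and the record lists selection with both drugs. A puromycin N-acetyltransferase coding sequence followed by a rabbit β-globin polyadenylation signal is also annotated, allowing puromycin selection in mammalian cells. The feature table does not identify a promoter for it.

The payload consists of two parallel transcription units in the same orientation. Each is driven by the human EF-1α core promoter with its intron A and terminated by a β-globin poly(A) signal. Gateway attB4, attB1 and attB2 scars flank the promoters and coding sequences, reflecting modular assembly. The first unit encodes the red fluorescent protein mKate2 and, according to the catalogue entry, carries a target site for human miR-200b-3p in its 3' UTR. That site is not annotated as a separate feature but would lie between the mKate2 coding sequence and its poly(A) signal. The second unit expresses the blue protein EBFP2 without a target site and serves as an internal reference for transfection and expression level.

When miR-200b-3p is active in a cell, it represses mKate2, so the drop in red relative to blue fluorescence gives a ratiometric readout of miRNA activity.

The depositor warns that the repeated poly(A) elements make the plasmid inherently unstable and recommends checking several colonies by diagnostic digest. The depositor also notes short insertions flanking the puromycin coding region in the physical plasmid, compared with the deposited sequence, and states that these do not affect puromycin selection.
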