Addgene plasmid #103330: LSB-hsa-miR-200b-3p
Purpose: Used to sense miRNA activity using fluorescence based tools. hsa-miR-200b-3p target in 3' UTR of of mKate. miRNA activity can be measured by the repression of mKate2 relative to EBFP2 fluorescent proteins . Plasmid is inherently unstable; please see Depositor Comments
Depositing lab: Ron Weiss. Depositing organization: Massachusetts Institute of Technology. Publication: A mixed antagonistic/synergistic miRNA repression model enables accurate predictions of multi-input miRNA sensor activity. Gam JJ, Babb J, Weiss R. Nat Commun. 2018 Jun 22;9(1):2430. doi: 10.1038/s41467-018-04575-0. PubMed 29934631.
Backbone
  Vector backbone: Low Sensor Backbone (LSB)
  Vector type: Mammalian Expression, Synthetic Biology
Growth in bacteria
  Bacterial resistance: Ampicillin and Kanamycin, 100 & 50 μg/mL
  Growth temperature: 30°C
  Growth strain: NEB Stable
  Copy number: High Copy
Gene/Insert
  Gene/Insert name: hsa-miR-200b-3p target
  Species: H. sapiens (human)
  Entrez Gene: MIR200B (a.k.a. MIRN200B, mir-200b)
  Promoter: EF-1a
  Cloning method: Gibson Cloning
Terms and licenses: Academic/Nonprofit Terms; Industry Terms: Not Available to Industry
Depositor comments: Please note that this plasmid is inherently unstable due to a repeating poly A element. We recommend performing a diagnostic digest on multiple colonies upon receipt. The depositors would like to note the presence of several discrepancies between the depositor sequence and physical plasmid sequence. In particular, the sequences upstream and downstream of the puromycin coding region have 10 bp insertions which do not affect the ability to perform puromycin selection. The sequences for those regions within the physical plasmids are as follows: Upstream of Puro: GAATTCGACCGCCTGTCTCAAGGTGCCACC; Downstream of Puro: GCTTTGAGACTACGCGTGAATTCACTCCTC.
How to cite: LSB-hsa-miR-200b-3p was a gift from Ron Weiss (Addgene plasmid # 103330 ; http://n2t.net/addgene:103330 ; RRID:Addgene_103330)
