>Addgene plasmid #103330 | LSB-hsa-miR-200b-3p | depositor partial sequence | sequence record 195710 | hsa-miR-200b-3p target
TCATCATTACCAGGCAGTATTA
