>Addgene plasmid #103330 | LSB-hsa-miR-200b-3p | addgene partial sequence | sequence record 232193 | mKate2-F 5'-ACCCGCTAAGAACCTCAAGA-3'
AGAATCAAGGAGGCCGACAAAGAGACATACGTCGAGCAGCACGAGGTGGCTGTGGCCAGATACTGCGACC
TCCCTAGCAAACTGGGGCACAAACTTAATTGAGAATTCTACCACCCAGCTTTCTTGTACAAAGTGGTACG
TCTCAAGACCAGAGGTCTCTGCTTACGAATTATCATCATTACCAGGCAGTATTATCATCATTACCAGGCA
GTATTATCATCATTACCAGGCAGTATTATCATCATTACCAGGCAGTATTACAACCAGAAGAGACCTGTGC
TTCACTCCTCAGGTGCAGGCTGCCTATCAGAAGGTGGTGGCTGGTGTGGCCAATGCCCTGGCTCACAAAT
ACCACTGAGATCTTTTTCCCTCTGCCAAAAATTATGGGGACATCATGAAGCCCCTTGAGCATCTGACTTC
TGGCTAATAAAGGAAATTTATTTTCATTGCAATAGTGTGTTGGAATTTTTTGTGTCTCTCACTCGGAAGG
ACATATGGGAGGGCAAATCATTTAAAACATCAGAATGAGTATTTGGTTTAGAGTTTGGCAACATATGCCC
ATATGCTGGCTGCCATGAACAAAGGTTGGCTATAAAGAGGTCATCAGTATATGAAACAGCCCCCTGCTGT
CCATTCCTTATT
